>Addgene plasmid #62894 | pT-GEM(2) | depositor full sequence | sequence record 103974 | pT-GEM(2) sequence 8124 bps
TTGTAAAACGACGGCCAGTGAATTGTAATACGACTCACTATAGGGCGACCCACCGGTGCATGCGCGGCCG
CCCCAGGTCAGAAGCGGTTTTCGGGAGTAGTGCCCCAACTGGGGTAACCTTTGAGTTCTCTCAGTTGGGG
GCGTAGGGTCGCCGACATGACACAAGGGGTTTCTAGAAGTCGATCCAACATGGCGACTTGTCCCATCCCC
GGCATGTTTAAATATACTAATTATTCTTGAACTAATTTTAATCAACCGATTTATCTCTCTTCCGCAGGTC
GGGAGGTTCCGGTGGAAGCGGAGGTAGCGGCGGATCCGAGGGCCGCGGCAGCCTGCTGACCTGCGGCGAT
GTGGAGGAGAACCCCGGGCCCATGAAGCTGCTGAGCAGCATCGAGCAGGCCTGCGATATCTGCCGCCTGA
AGAAGCTGAAGTGCAGCAAGGAGAAGCCCAAGTGCGCCAAGTGCCTGAAGAACAACTGGGAGTGCCGCTA
CAGCCCCAAGACCAAGCGCAGCCCCCTGACCCGCGCCCACCTGACCGAGGTGGAGAGCCGCCTGGAGCGC
CTGGAGCAGCTGTTCCTGCTGATCTTCCCCCGCGAGGATCTGGATATGATCCTGAAGATGGATAGCCTGC
AGGATATCAAGGCCCTGCTGACCGGCCTGTTCGTGCAGGATAACGTGAACAAGGATGCCGTGACCGATCG
CCTGGCCAGCGTGGAGACCGATATGCCCCTGACCCTGCGCCAGCACCGCATCAGCGCCACCAGCAGCAGC
GAGGAGAGCAGCAACAAGGGCCAGCGCCAGCTGACCGTGAGCATCGATAGCGCCGCCCACCACGATAACA
GCACCATCCCCCTGGATTTCATGCCCCGCGATGCCCTGCACGGCTTCGATTGGAGCGAGGAGGATGATAT
GAGCGATGGCCTGCCCTTCCTGAAGACCGATCCCAACAACAACGGCTTCTTCGGCGATGGCAGCCTGCTG
TGCATCCTGCGCAGCATCGGCTTCAAGCCCGAGAACTACACCAACAGCAACGTGAACCGCCTGCCCACCA
TGATCACCGATCGCTACACCCTGGCCAGCCGCAGCACCACCAGCCGCCTGCTGCAGAGCTACCTGAACAA
CTTCCACCCCTACTGCCCCATCGTGCACAGCCCCACCCTGATGATGCTGTACAACAACCAGATCGAGATC
GCCAGCAAGGATCAGTGGCAGATCCTGTTCAACTGCATCCTGGCCATCGGCGCCTGGTGCATCGAGGGCG
AGAGCACCGATATCGATGTGTTCTACTACCAGAACGCCAAGAGCCACCTGACCAGCAAGGTGTTCGAGAG
CGGCAGCATCATCCTGGTGACCGCCCTGCACCTGCTGAGCCGCTACACCCAGTGGCGCCAGAAGACCAAC
ACCAGCTACAACTTCCACAGCTTCAGCATCCGCATGGCCATCAGCCTGGGCCTGAACCGCGATCTGCCCA
GCAGCTTCAGCGATAGCAGCATCCTGGAGCAGCGCCGCCGCATCTGGTGGAGCGTGTACAGCTGGGAGAT
CCAGCTGAGCCTGCTGTACGGCCGCAGCATCCAGCTGAGCCAGAACACCATCAGCTTCCCCAGCAGCGTG
GATGATGTGCAGCGCACCACCACCGGCCCCACCATCTACCACGGCATCATCGAGACCGCCCGCCTGCTGC
AGGTGTTCACCAAGATCTACGAGCTGGATAAGACCGTGACCGCCGAGAAGAGCCCCATCTGCGCCAAGAA
GTGCCTGATGATCTGCAACGAGATCGAGGAGGTGAGCCGCCAGGCCCCCAAGTTCCTGCAGATGGATATC
AGCACCACCGCCCTGACCAACCTGCTGAAGGAGCACCCCTGGCTGAGCTTCACCCGCTTCGAGCTGAAGT
GGAAGCAGCTGAGCCTGATCATCTACGTGCTGCGCGATTTCTTCACCAACTTCACCCAGAAGAAGAGCCA
GCTGGAGCAGGATCAGAACGATCACCAGAGCTACGAGGTGAAGCGCTGCAGCATCATGCTGAGCGATGCC
GCCCAGCGCACCGTGATGAGCGTGAGCAGCTACATGGATAACCACAACGTGACCCCCTACTTCGCCTGGA
ACTGCAGCTACTACCTGTTCAACGCCGTGCTGGTGCCCATCAAGACCCTGCTGAGCAACAGCAAGAGCAA
CGCCGAGAACAACGAGACCGCCCAGCTGCTGCAGCAGATCAACACCGTGCTGATGCTGCTGAAGAAGCTG
GCCACCTTCAAGATCCAGACCTGCGAGAAGTACATCCAGGTGCTGGAGGAGGTGTGCGCCCCCTTCCTGC
TGAGCCAGTGCGCCATCCCCCTGCCCCACATCAGCTACAACAACAGCAACGGCAGCGCCATCAAGAACAT
CGTGGGCAGCGCCACCATCGCCCAGTACCCCACCCTGCCCGAGGAGAACGTGAACAACATCAGCGTGAAG
TACGTGAGCCCCGGCAGCGTGGGACCCAGCCCCGTGCCCCTGAAGAGCGGCGCCAGCTTCAGCGATCTGG
TGAAGCTGCTGAGCAACCGCCCCCCCAGCCGCAACAGCCCCGTGACCATCCCCCGCAGCACCCCCAGCCA
CCGCAGCGTGACCCCCTTCCTGGGCCAGCAGCAGCAGCTGCAGAGCCTGGTGCCCCTGACCCCCAGCGCC
CTGTTCGGCGGCGCCAACTTCAACCAGAGCGGCAACATCGCCGATAGCAGCCTGAGCTTCACCTTCACCA
ACAGCAGCAACGGCCCCAACCTGATCACCACCCAGACCAACAGCCAGGCCCTGAGCCAGCCCATCGCCAG
CAGCAACGTGCACGATAACTTCATGAACAACGAGATCACCGCCAGCAAGATCGATGATGGCAACAACAGC
AAGCCCCTGAGCCCCGGCTGGACCGATCAGACCGCCTACAACGCCTTCGGCATCACCACCGGCATGTTCA
ACACCACCACCATGGATGATGTGTACAACTACCTGTTCGATGATGAGGATACCCCCCCCAACCCCAAGAA
GGAGTAAAATGAATCGTAGATACTGAAAAACCCCGCAAGTTCACTTCAACTGTGCATCGTGCACCATCTC
AATTTCTTTCATTTATACATCGTTTTGCCTTCTTTTATGTAACTATACTCCTCTAAGTTTCAATCTTGGC
CATGTAACCTCTGATCTATAGAATTTTTTAAATGACTAGAATTAATGCCCATCTTTTTTTTGGACCTAAA
TTCTTCATGAAAATATATTACGAGGGCTTATTCAGAAGCTTATCGATACCGTCGACTAAAGCCAAATAGA
AATTATTCAGTTCTGGCTTAAGTTTTTAAAAGTGATATTATTTATTTGGTTGTAACCAACCAAAAGAATG
TAAATAACTAATACATAATTATGTTAGTTTTAAGTTAGCAACAAATTGATTTTAGCTATATTAGCTACTT
GGTTAATAAATAGAATATATTTATTTAAAGATAATTCGTTTTTATTGTCAGGGAGTGAGTTTGCTTAAAA
ACTCGTTTGGATCCGACGTCATAACTTCGTATAGCATACATTATACGAAGTTATCCTAGGGGATCTAATT
CAATTAGAGACTAATTCAATTAGAGCTAATTCAATTAGGATCCAAGCTTATCGATTTCGAACCCTCGACC
GCCGGAGTATAAATAGAGGCGCTTCGTCTACGGAGCGACAATTCAATTCAAACAAGCAAAGTGAACACGT
CGCTAAGCGAAAGCTAAGCAAATAAACAAGCGCAGCTGAACAAGCTAAACAATCGGACTAGAGCCGGTCG
CCACCATGAGGTCTTCCAAGAATGTTATCAAGGAGTTCATGAGGTTTAAGGTTCGCATGGAAGGAACGGT
CAATGGGCACGAGTTTGAAATAGAAGGCGAAGGAGAGGGGAGGCCATACGAAGGCCACAATACCGTAAAG
CTTAAGGTAACCAAGGGGGGACCTTTGCCATTTGCTTGGGATATTTTGTCACCACAATTTCAGTATGGAA
GCAAGGTATATGTCAAGCACCCTGCCGACATACCAGACTATAAAAAGCTGTCATTTCCTGAAGGATTTAA
ATGGGAAAGGGTCATGAACTTTGAAGACGGTGGCGTCGTTACTGTAACCCAGGATTCCAGTTTGCAGGAT
GGCTGTTTCATCTACAAGGTCAAGTTCATTGGCGTGAACTTTCCTTCCGATGGACCTGTTATGCAAAAGA
AGACAATGGGCTGGGAAGCCAGCACTGAGCGTTTGTATCCTCGTGATGGCGTGTTGAAAGGAGAGATTCA
TAAGGCTCTGAAGCTGAAAGACGGTGGTCATTACCTAGTTGAGTTCAAAAGTATTTACATGGCAAAGAAG
CCTGTGCAGCTACCAGGGTACTACTATGTTGACTCCAAACTGGATATAACAAGCCACAACGAAGACTATA
CAATCGTTGAGCAGTATGAAAGAACCGAGGGACGCCACCATCTGTTCCTTTAGGATCTTTGTGAAGGAAC
CTTACTTCTGTGGTGTGACATAATTGGACAAACTACCTACAGAGATTTAAAGCTCTAAGGTAAATATAAA
ATTTTTAAGTGTATAATGTGTTAAACTACTGATTCTAATTGTTTGTGTATTTTAGATTCCAACCTATGGA
ACTGATGAATGGGAGCAGTGGTGGAATGCCTTTAATGAGGAAAACCTGTTTTGCTCAGAAGAAATGCCAT
CTAGTGATGATGAGGCTACTGCTGACTCTCAACATTCTACTCCTCCAAAAAAGAAGAGAAAGGTAGAAGA
CCCCAAGGACTTTCCTTCAGAATTGCTAAGTTTTTTGAGTCATGCTGTGTTTAGTAATAGAACTCTTGCT
TGCTTTGCTATTTACACCACAAAGGAAAAAGCTGCACTGCTATACAAGAAAATTATGGAAAAATATTTGA
TGTATAGTGCCTTGACTAGAGATCATAATCAGCCATACCACATTTGTAGAGGTTTTACTTGCTTTAAAAA
ACCTCCCACACCTCCCCCTGAACCTGAAACATAAAATGAATGCAATTGTTGTTGTTAACTTGTTTATTGC
AGCTTATAATGGTTACAAATAAAGCAATAGCATCACAAATTTCACAAATAAAGCATTTTTTTCACTGCAT
TCTAGTTGTGGTTTGTCCAAACTCATCAATGTATCTTATCATGTCTGGATCGCTAGCATAACTTCGTATA
GCATACATTATACGAAGTTATCTCGAGAACCCCTTGTGTCATGTCGGCGACCCTACGCCCCCAACTGAGA
GAACTCAAAGGTTACCCCAGTTGGGGCACTACTCCCGAAAACCGCTTCTGACCTGGGGGCGCGCCGGTAC
CACTAGTGGGGAGGTTCCCTTTAGTGAGGGTTAATTGCGCGCTTGGCGTAATCATGGTCATAGCTGTTTC
CTGTGTGAAATTGTTATCCGCTCACAATTCCACACAACATACGAGCCGGAAGCATAAAGTGTAAAGCCTG
GGGTGCCTAATGAGTGAGCTAACTCACATTAATTGCGTTGCGCTCACTGCCCGCTTTCCAGTCGGGAAAC
CTGTCGTGCCAGCTGCATTAATGAATCGGCCAACGCGCGGGGAGAGGCGGTTTGCGTATTGGGCGCTCTT
CCGCTTCCTCGCTCACTGACTCGCTGCGCTCGGTCGTTCGGCTGCGGCGAGCGGTATCAGCTCACTCAAA
GGCGGTAATACGGTTATCCACAGAATCAGGGGATAACGCAGGAAAGAACATGTGAGCAAAAGGCCAGCAA
AAGGCCAGGAACCGTAAAAAGGCCGCGTTGCTGGCGTTTTTCCATAGGCTCCGCCCCCCTGACGAGCATC
ACAAAAATCGACGCTCAAGTCAGAGGTGGCGAAACCCGACAGGACTATAAAGATACCAGGCGTTTCCCCC
TGGAAGCTCCCTCGTGCGCTCTCCTGTTCCGACCCTGCCGCTTACCGGATACCTGTCCGCCTTTCTCCCT
TCGGGAAGCGTGGCGCTTTCTCATAGCTCACGCTGTAGGTATCTCAGTTCGGTGTAGGTCGTTCGCTCCA
AGCTGGGCTGTGTGCACGAACCCCCCGTTCAGCCCGACCGCTGCGCCTTATCCGGTAACTATCGTCTTGA
GTCCAACCCGGTAAGACACGACTTATCGCCACTGGCAGCAGCCACTGGTAACAGGATTAGCAGAGCGAGG
TATGTAGGCGGTGCTACAGAGTTCTTGAAGTGGTGGCCTAACTACGGCTACACTAGAAGAACAGTATTTG
GTATCTGCGCTCTGCTGAAGCCAGTTACCTTCGGAAAAAGAGTTGGTAGCTCTTGATCCGGCAAACAAAC
CACCGCTGGTAGCGGTGGTTTTTTTGTTTGCAAGCAGCAGATTACGCGCAGAAAAAAAGGATCTCAAGAA
GATCCTTTGATCTTTTCTACGGGGTCTGACGCTCAGTGGAACGAAAACTCACGTTAAGGGATTTTGGTCA
TGAGATTATCAAAAAGGATCTTCACCTAGATCCTTTTAAATTAAAAATGAAGTTTTAAATCAATCTAAAG
TATATATGAGTAAACTTGGTCTGACAGTTACCAATGCTTAATCAGTGAGGCACCTATCTCAGCGATCTGT
CTATTTCGTTCATCCATAGTTGCCTGACTCCCCGTCGTGTAGATAACTACGATACGGGAGGGCTTACCAT
CTGGCCCCAGTGCTGCAATGATACCGCGAGACCCACGCTCACCGGCTCCAGATTTATCAGCAATAAACCA
GCCAGCCGGAAGGGCCGAGCGCAGAAGTGGTCCTGCAACTTTATCCGCCTCCATCCAGTCTATTAATTGT
TGCCGGGAAGCTAGAGTAAGTAGTTCGCCAGTTAATAGTTTGCGCAACGTTGTTGCCATTGCTACAGGCA
TCGTGGTGTCACGCTCGTCGTTTGGTATGGCTTCATTCAGCTCCGGTTCCCAACGATCAAGGCGAGTTAC
ATGATCCCCCATGTTGTGCAAAAAAGCGGTTAGCTCCTTCGGTCCTCCGATCGTTGTCAGAAGTAAGTTG
GCCGCAGTGTTATCACTCATGGTTATGGCAGCACTGCATAATTCTCTTACTGTCATGCCATCCGTAAGAT
GCTTTTCTGTGACTGGTGAGTACTCAACCAAGTCATTCTGAGAATAGTGTATGCGGCGACCGAGTTGCTC
TTGCCCGGCGTCAATACGGGATAATACCGCGCCACATAGCAGAACTTTAAAAGTGCTCATCATTGGAAAA
CGTTCTTCGGGGCGAAAACTCTCAAGGATCTTACCGCTGTTGAGATCCAGTTCGATGTAACCCACTCGTG
CACCCAACTGATCTTCAGCATCTTTTACTTTCACCAGCGTTTCTGGGTGAGCAAAAACAGGAAGGCAAAA
TGCCGCAAAAAAGGGAATAAGGGCGACACGGAAATGTTGAATACTCATACTCTTCCTTTTTCAATATTAT
TGAAGCATTTATCAGGGTTATTGTCTCATGAGCGGATACATATTTGAATGTATTTAGAAAAATAAACAAA
TAGGGGTTCCGCGCACATTTCCCCGAAAAGTGCCACCTG
[124 nt withheld, positions 7530-7653]
C
[91 nt withheld, positions 7655-7745]
A
[49 nt withheld, positions 7747-7795]
CCTTTGACGTTGGAGTCCACGTTCTTT
[37 nt withheld, positions 7823-7859]
ACCCTATCTCGGTCTATTCTTTTGATTTATAAGGGATTTTGCCGATTTCGGCCTATTGGTTAAAAAATGA
GCTGATTTAACAAAAATTTAACGCGAATTTTAACAAAATATTAACGCTTACAATTTGCCATTCGCCATTC
AGGCTGCGCAACTGTTGGGAAGGGCGATCGGTGCGGGCCTCTTCGCTATTACGCCAGCTGGCGAAAGGGG
GATGTGCTGCAAGGCGATTAAGTTGGGTAACGCCAGGGTTTTCCCAGTCACGACG
Features (pLannotate 1.2.2; 25 found; start..end, strand, type, name):
     26..44      +  promoter       T7 promoter: promoter for bacteriophage T7 RNA polymerase
     72..171     +  protein_bind   phage φC31 attP: attachment site of phage φC31 phage φC31 integrase
    372..3014    +  CDS            GAL4: GAL4_YEAST - Experimental evidence at protein level: Swiss-Prot protein existence level 1. This protein is a positive regulator for the gene expression of the galactose-induced genes such as GAL1, GAL2, GAL7, GAL10, and MEL1 which code for the enzymes used to convert galactose to glucose. It recognizes a 17 base pair sequence in (5'-CGGRNNRCYNYNCNCCG-3') the upstream activating sequence (UAS-G) of these genes. From Saccharomyces cerevisiae (strain ATCC 204508 / S288c) (Baker's yeast).
   3256..3276    +  misc_feature   MCS (fragment): pBluescript multiple cloning site
   3521..3554    +  protein_bind   loxP: Cre-mediated recombination occurs in the 8-bp core sequence (GCATACAT). Cre recombinase
   3642..3764    +  promoter       hsp70 promoter (fragment): Drosophila melanogaster hsp70Bb promoter
   3786..4460    +  CDS            DsRed: DsRed is a basic (constitutively fluorescent) red fluorescent protein published in 1999, derived from Discosoma sp..
   4464..4538    +  CDS            small t antigen (fragment): SV40 (simian virus 40) small t antigen
   4540..4605    +  intron         small t intron: SV40 (simian virus 40) small t antigen intron
   4735..4755    +  CDS            SV40 NLS: nuclear localization signal of SV40 (simian virus 40) large T antigen
   4762..4896    +  CDS            LT_POVHA (fragment): Protein inferred from homology: Swiss-Prot protein existence level 3. Isoform large T antigen is a key early protein essential for both driving viral replication and inducing cellular transformation. Plays a role in viral genome replication by driving entry of quiescent cells into the cell cycle and by autoregulating the synthesis of viral early mRNA. Displays highly oncogenic activities by corrupting the host cellular checkpoint mechanisms that guard cell division and the transcription, replication, and repair of DNA. Participates in the modulation of cellular gene expression preceeding viral
   4921..5004    +  CDS            large T antigen (fragment): large T antigen from SV40 (simian virus 40)
   5027..5161    +  polyA_signal   SV40 poly(A) signal: SV40 polyadenylation signal
   5168..5201    +  protein_bind   loxP: Cre-mediated recombination occurs in the 8-bp core sequence (GCATACAT). Cre recombinase
   5208..5307    -  protein_bind   phage φC31 attP: attachment site of phage φC31 phage φC31 integrase
   5338..5356    -  promoter       T3 promoter: promoter for bacteriophage T3 RNA polymerase
   5401..5417    -  protein_bind   lac operator: The lac repressor binds to the lac operator to inhibit transcription in E. coli. This inhibition can be relieved by adding lactose or isopropyl-β-D-thiogalactopyranoside (IPTG). lac repressor encoded by lacI
   5425..5455    -  promoter       lac promoter: promoter for the E. coli lac operon
   5470..5491    -  protein_bind   CAP binding site: CAP binding activates transcription in the presence of cAMP. E. coli catabolite activator protein
   5504..5596    -  CDS            lacI (fragment): lac repressor; lacI; The lac repressor binds to the lac operator to inhibit transcription in E. coli. This inhibition can be relieved by adding lactose or isopropyl-β-D-thiogalactopyranoside (IPTG).
   5779..6367    -  rep_origin     ori: high-copy-number ColE1/pMB1/pBR322/pUC origin of replication
   6538..7398    -  CDS            AmpR: β-lactamase; bla; confers resistance to ampicillin, carbenicillin, and related antibiotics
   7399..7503    -  promoter       AmpR promoter: bla
   7530..7958    +  rep_origin     f1 ori (sequence partly withheld): f1 bacteriophage origin of replication; arrow indicates direction of (+) strand synthesis
   7990..23      -  CDS            lacZα (fragment) (across the origin): LacZα fragment of β-galactosidase; lacZ fragment
