[The description below was written by a language model from this plasmid's Addgene catalogue record and pLannotate feature annotations shown in this document.]
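Description:
pT-GEM(2) is an empty donor backbone built on pBluescript for making Drosophila "Trojan exon" Gal4 lines, with the Trojan-Gal4 Expression Module set in reading phase 2. It is propagated in E. coli as a high-copy plasmid from the ColE1/pUC origin under ampicillin selection (AmpR). It retains the usual pBluescript elements: an f1 origin, lac promoter/operator and lacZα fragments, and flanking T7 and T3 promoters.

The payload sits between two φC31 attP sites in opposite orientation. It begins with the yeast GAL4 transcription factor coding sequence. According to the catalogue entry this is preceded by a T2A peptide, although the T2A and any splice signals are not annotated in the feature table. When the cassette is placed in a gene in the matching phase, the T2A should release Gal4 as a separate protein from the host transcript, so that Gal4 follows the native gene's expression pattern and can drive UAS transgenes.

Downstream of GAL4 is a loxP-flanked marker cassette. It consists of a fragment of the Drosophila hsp70 promoter, DsRed, and SV40 small t intron and polyadenylation sequences. This provides a fluorescent marker for identifying integrants, and Cre can later excise it. The record does not state which enhancer elements direct DsRed expression.

The stated use is CRISPR/Cas-mediated insertion of T2A-Gal4 into genomic loci. As an empty backbone it presumably needs locus-specific homology arms cloned into it, though no cloning sites for these are annotated apart from an MCS fragment. The inverted attP pair then allows φC31 recombinase-mediated cassette exchange, converting an established insertion into other Trojan exons.
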