Addgene plasmid #62894: pT-GEM(2)
Purpose: (Empty Backbone) Trojan-Gal4 Expression Module in Phase 2. Insert T2A-Gal4 to genomic loci using the Crispr/Cas technology. Can be converted by cassette exchange into other Trojan exons
Depositing lab: Benjamin White. Depositing organization: National Institute of Mental Health (NIMH). Publication: Plug-and-play genetic access to drosophila cell types using exchangeable exon cassettes. Diao F, Ironfield H, Luan H, Diao F, Shropshire WC, Ewer J, Marr E, Potter CJ, Landgraf M, White BH. Cell Rep. 2015 Mar 3;10(8):1410-21. doi: 10.1016/j.celrep.2015.01.059. Epub 2015 Feb 26. PubMed 25732830.
Backbone
  Vector backbone: pBlueScript
  Backbone manufacturer: Stratagene
  Backbone size (bp): 2996
Growth in bacteria
  Bacterial resistance: Ampicillin, 100 μg/mL
  Growth temperature: 37°C
  Growth strain: DH5alpha
  Copy number: High Copy
Terms and licenses: Academic/Nonprofit Terms; Industry Terms: Not Available to Industry
How to cite: pT-GEM(2) was a gift from Benjamin White (Addgene plasmid # 62894 ; http://n2t.net/addgene:62894 ; RRID:Addgene_62894)
