>Addgene plasmid #62894 | pT-GEM(2) | addgene partial sequence | sequence record 110603 | M13pUC-Fwd 5'-CCCAGTCACGACGTTGTAAAACG-3'
ACTATAGGGCGACCCACCGGTGCATGCGCGGCCGCCCCAGGTCAGAAGCGGTTTTCGGGAGTAGTGCCCC
AACTGGGGTAACCTTTGAGTTCTCTCAGTTGGGGGCGTAGGGTCGCCGACATGACACAAGGGGTTTCTAG
AAGTCGATCCAACATGGCGACTTGTCCCATCCCCGGCATGTTTAAATATACTAATTATTCTTGAACTAAT
TTTAATCAACCGATTTATCTCTCTTCCGCAGGTCGGGAGGTTCCGGTGGAAGCGGAGGTAGCGGCGGATC
CGAGGGCCGCGGCAGCCTGCTGACCTGCGGCGATGTGGAGGAGAACCCCGGGCCCATGAAGCTGCTGAGC
AGCATCGAGCAGGCCTGCGATATCTGCCGCCTGAAGAAGCTGAAGTGCAGCAAGGAGAAGCCCAAGTGCG
CCAAGTGCCTGAAGAACAACTGGGAGTGCCGCTACAGCCCCAAGACCAAGCGCAGCCCCCTGACCCGCGC
CCACCTGACCGAGGTGGAGAGCCGCCTGGAGCGCCTGGAGCAGCTGTTCCTGCTGATCTTCCCCCGCGAG
GATCTGGATATGATCCTGAAGATGGATAGCCTGCAGGATATCAAGGCCCTGCTGACCGGCCTGTTCGTGC
AGGATAACGTGAACAAGGATGCCGTGACCGATCGCCTGGCCAGCGTGGAGACCGATATGCCCCTGACCCT
GCGCCAGCACCGCATCAGCGCCACCAGCAGCAGCGAGGAGAGCAGCAACAAGGGCCAGCGCCAGCTGACC
GTGAGCATCGATAGCGCCGCCCACCACGATAACAGCACCATCCCCCTGGATTTCATGCCCCGCGATGC
