>Addgene plasmid #62894 | pT-GEM(2) | addgene partial sequence | sequence record 110604 | M13-Rev 5'-CAGGAAACAGCTATGACC-3'
GGCATTACCTCCTAAGGGAACCTCCCCACTAGTGGTACCGGCGCGCCCCCAGGTCAGAAGCGGTTTTCGG
GAGTAGTGCCCCAACTGGGGTAACCTTTGAGTTCTCTCAGTTGGGGGCGTAGGGTCGCCGACATGACACA
AGGGGTTCTCGAGATAACTTCGTATAATGTATGCTATACGAAGTTATGCTAGCGATCCAGACATGATAAG
ATACATTGATGAGTTTGGACAAACCACAACTAGAATGCAGTGAAAAAAATGCTTTATTTGTGAAATTTGT
GATGCTATTGCTTTATTTGTAACCATTATAAGCTGCAATAAACAAGTTAACAACAACAATTGCATTCATT
TTATGTTTCAGGTTCAGGGGGAGGTGTGGGAGGTTTTTTAAAGCAAGTAAAACCTCTACAAATGTGGTAT
GGCTGATTATGATCTCTAGTCAAGGCACTATACATCAAATATTTTTCCATAATTTTCTTGTATAGCAGTG
CAGCTTTTTCCTTTGTGGTGTAAATAGCAAAGCAAGCAAGAGTTCTATTACTAAACACAGCATGACTCAA
AAAACTTAGCAATTCTGAAGGAAAGTCCTTGGGGTCTTCTACCTTTCTCTTCTTTTTTGGAGGAGTAGAA
TGTTGAGAGTCAGCAGTAGCCTCATCATCACTAGATGGCATTTCTTCTGAGCAAAACAGGTTTTCCTCAT
TAAAGGCATTCCACCACTGCTCCCATTCATCAGTTCCATAGGTTGGAATCTAAAATACACAAACAATTAG
AATCAGTAGTTTAACACATTATACACTTAAAAATTTTATATTTACCTTAGAGCTTTAAATCTCTGTAGGT
AGTTTGTCCAATTATGTCACACCACAGAAGTAAGGTTCCTTC
